>Addgene plasmid #147111 | pLNHA-C1-HIV-Rev_O | depositor full sequence | sequence record 289558 | Full Sequence
TAGTTATTAATAGTAATCAATTACGGGGTCATTAGTTCATAGCCCATATATGGAGTTCCGCGTTACATAA
CTTACGGTAAATGGCCCGCCTGGCTGACCGCCCAACGACCCCCGCCCATTGACGTCAATAATGACGTATG
TTCCCATAGTAACGCCAATAGGGACTTTCCATTGACGTCAATGGGTGGAGTATTTACGGTAAACTGCCCA
CTTGGCAGTACATCAAGTGTATCATATGCCAAGTACGCCCCCTATTGACGTCAATGACGGTAAATGGCCC
GCCTGGCATTATGCCCAGTACATGACCTTATGGGACTTTCCTACTTGGCAGTACATCTACGTATTAGTCA
TCGCTATTACCATGGTGATGCGGTTTTGGCAGTACATCAATGGGCGTGGATAGCGGTTTGACTCACGGGG
ATTTCCAAGTCTCCACCCCATTGACGTCAATGGGAGTTTGTTTTGGCACCAAAATCAACGGGACTTTCCA
AAATGTCGTAACAACTCCGCCCCATTGACGCAAATGGGCGGTAGGCGTGTACGGTGGGAGGTCTATATAA
GCAGAGCTCTCTGGCTAACTAGAGAACCCACTGCTTACTGGCTTATCGAAATTAATACGACTCACTATAG
GGAGACCCAAGCTCTAGCGCTACCGGTCGCCACCATGGACGCACAAACACGACGACGTGAGCGTCGCGCT
GAGAAACAAGCTCAATGGAAAGCTGCAAACGGTGGATCTCCTCCACATATGGCTTACCCATACGATGTTC
CAGATTACGCTCCTCCATCTCGAGCTGCAGGAAGAAGCGGAGACAGCGACGAAGACCTCCTCAAGGCAGT
CAGACTCATCAAGTTTCTCTATCAAAGCAACCCACCTCCCAATCCCGAGGGGACCCGACAGGCCCGAAGG
AATAGAAGAAGAAGGTGGAGAGAGAGACAGAGACAGATCCATTCGATTAGTGAACGGATCCTTAGCACTT
ATCTGGGACGATCTGCGGAGCCTGTGCCTCTTCAGCTACCACCGCTTGAGAGACTTACTCTTGATTGTAA
CGAGGATTGTGGAACTTCTGGGACGCAGGGGGTGGGAAGCCCTCAAATATTGGTGGAATCTCCTACAATA
TTGGAGTCAGGAGCTAAAGAATAAGGTACCGCGGGCCCGGGATCCACCGGATCTAGATAACTGATCATAA
TCAGCCATACCACATTTGTAGAGGTTTTACTTGCTTTAAAAAACCTCCCACACCTCCCCCTGAACCTGAA
ACATAAAATGAATGCAATTGTTGTTGTTAACTTGTTTATTGCAGCTTATAATGGTTACAAATAAAGCAAT
AGCATCACAAATTTCACAAATAAAGCATTTTTTTCACTGCATTCTAGTTGTGGTTTGTCCAAACTCATCA
ATGTATCTTAACGCGTAAATTGTAAGCGTTAATATTTTGTTAAAATTCGCGTTAAATTTTTGTTAAATCA
GCTCATTTTTTAACCAATAGGCCGAAATCGGCAAAATCCCTTATAAATCAAAAGAATAGACCGAGATAGG
GT
[37 nt withheld, positions 1543-1579]
AAAGAACGTGGACTCCAACGTCAAAGG
[49 nt withheld, positions 1607-1655]
T
[91 nt withheld, positions 1657-1747]
G
[124 nt withheld, positions 1749-1872]
CAGGTGGCACTTTTCGGGGAAATGTGCGCGGAACCCCTATTTGTTTATTTTTCTAAATACATTCAAATAT
GTATCCGCTCATGAGACAATAACCCTGATAAATGCTTCAATAATATTGAAAAAGGAAGAGTCCTGAGGCG
GAAAGAACCAGCTGTGGAATGTGTGTCAGTTAGGGTGTGGAAAGTCCCCAGGCTCCCCAGCAGGCAGAAG
TATGCAAAGCATGCATCTCAATTAGTCAGCAACCAGGTGTGGAAAGTCCCCAGGCTCCCCAGCAGGCAGA
AGTATGCAAAGCATGCATCTCAATTAGTCAGCAACCATAGTCCCGCCCCTAACTCCGCCCATCCCGCCCC
TAACTCCGCCCAGTTCCGCCCATTCTCCGCCCCATGGCTGACTAATTTTTTTTATTTATGCAGAGGCCGA
GGCCGCCTCGGCCTCTGAGCTATTCCAGAAGTAGTGAGGAGGCTTTTTTGGAGGCCTAGGCTTTTGCAAA
GATCGATCAAGAGACAGGATGAGGATCGTTTCGCATGATTGAACAAGATGGATTGCACGCAGGTTCTCCG
GCCGCTTGGGTGGAGAGGCTATTCGGCTATGACTGGGCACAACAGACAATCGGCTGCTCTGATGCCGCCG
TGTTCCGGCTGTCAGCGCAGGGGCGCCCGGTTCTTTTTGTCAAGACCGACCTGTCCGGTGCCCTGAATGA
ACTGCAAGACGAGGCAGCGCGGCTATCGTGGCTGGCCACGACGGGCGTTCCTTGCGCAGCTGTGCTCGAC
GTTGTCACTGAAGCGGGAAGGGACTGGCTGCTATTGGGCGAAGTGCCGGGGCAGGATCTCCTGTCATCTC
ACCTTGCTCCTGCCGAGAAAGTATCCATCATGGCTGATGCAATGCGGCGGCTGCATACGCTTGATCCGGC
TACCTGCCCATTCGACCACCAAGCGAAACATCGCATCGAGCGAGCACGTACTCGGATGGAAGCCGGTCTT
GTCGATCAGGATGATCTGGACGAAGAGCATCAGGGGCTCGCGCCAGCCGAACTGTTCGCCAGGCTCAAGG
CGAGCATGCCCGACGGCGAGGATCTCGTCGTGACCCATGGCGATGCCTGCTTGCCGAATATCATGGTGGA
AAATGGCCGCTTTTCTGGATTCATCGACTGTGGCCGGCTGGGTGTGGCGGACCGCTATCAGGACATAGCG
TTGGCTACCCGTGATATTGCTGAAGAGCTTGGCGGCGAATGGGCTGACCGCTTCCTCGTGCTTTACGGTA
TCGCCGCTCCCGATTCGCAGCGCATCGCCTTCTATCGCCTTCTTGACGAGTTCTTCTGAGCGGGACTCTG
GGGTTCGAAATGACCGACCAAGCGACGCCCAACCTGCCATCACGAGATTTCGATTCCACCGCCGCCTTCT
ATGAAAGGTTGGGCTTCGGAATCGTTTTCCGGGACGCCGGCTGGATGATCCTCCAGCGCGGGGATCTCAT
GCTGGAGTTCTTCGCCCACCCTAGGGGGAGGCTAACTGAAACACGGAAGGAGACAATACCGGAAGGAACC
CGCGCTATGACGGCAATAAAAAGACAGAATAAAACGCACGGTGTTGGGTCGTTTGTTCATAAACGCGGGG
TTCGGTCCCAGGGCTGGCACTCTGTCGATACCCCACCGAGACCCCATTGGGGCCAATACGCCCGCGTTTC
TTCCTTTTCCCCACCCCACCCCCCAAGTTCGGGTGAAGGCCCAGGGCTCGCAGCCAACGTCGGGGCGGCA
GGCCCTGCCATAGCCTCAGGTTACTCATATATACTTTAGATTGATTTAAAACTTCATTTTTAATTTAAAA
GGATCTAGGTGAAGATCCTTTTTGATAATCTCATGACCAAAATCCCTTAACGTGAGTTTTCGTTCCACTG
AGCGTCAGACCCCGTAGAAAAGATCAAAGGATCTTCTTGAGATCCTTTTTTTCTGCGCGTAATCTGCTGC
TTGCAAACAAAAAAACCACCGCTACCAGCGGTGGTTTGTTTGCCGGATCAAGAGCTACCAACTCTTTTTC
CGAAGGTAACTGGCTTCAGCAGAGCGCAGATACCAAATACTGTCCTTCTAGTGTAGCCGTAGTTAGGCCA
CCACTTCAAGAACTCTGTAGCACCGCCTACATACCTCGCTCTGCTAATCCTGTTACCAGTGGCTGCTGCC
AGTGGCGATAAGTCGTGTCTTACCGGGTTGGACTCAAGACGATAGTTACCGGATAAGGCGCAGCGGTCGG
GCTGAACGGGGGGTTCGTGCACACAGCCCAGCTTGGAGCGAACGACCTACACCGAACTGAGATACCTACA
GCGTGAGCTATGAGAAAGCGCCACGCTTCCCGAAGGGAGAAAGGCGGACAGGTATCCGGTAAGCGGCAGG
GTCGGAACAGGAGAGCGCACGAGGGAGCTTCCAGGGGGAAACGCCTGGTATCTTTATAGTCCTGTCGGGT
TTCGCCACCTCTGACTTGAGCGTCGATTTTTGTGATGCTCGTCAGGGGGGCGGAGCCTATGGAAAAACGC
CAGCAACGCGGCCTTTTTACGGTTCCTGGCCTTTTGCTGGCCTTTTGCTCACATGTTCTTTCCTGCGTTA
TCCCCTGATTCTGTGGATAACCGTATTACCGCCATGCAT
Features (pLannotate 1.2.2; 18 found; start..end, strand, type, name):
     61..364     +  enhancer       CMV enhancer: human cytomegalovirus immediate early enhancer
    365..568     +  promoter       CMV promoter: human cytomegalovirus (CMV) immediate early promoter
    564..597     +  LTR            5' LTR (truncated) (fragment): truncated 5' long terminal repeat (LTR) from HIV-1
    613..631     +  promoter       T7 promoter: promoter for bacteriophage T7 RNA polymerase
    665..730     +  CDS            N (fragment): REGN_LAMBD - Experimental evidence at protein level: Swiss-Prot protein existence level 1. Plays a role as a transcriptional antitermination factor that allows the virus to initiate its lytic phase. Activates expression of the delayed viral early genes by modifying host RNA polymerase (RNAP) into a form that is resistant to termination signals. This antitermination function requires the host NusA protein which serves to stabilize the interaction between antitermination protein N and host RNA polymerase. From Escherichia phage lambda (Bacteriophage lambda).
    755..781     +  CDS            3xHA (fragment): three tandem HA epitope tags
    797..1143    +  CDS            Rev (fragment): human immunodeficiency virus 1 (HIV-1) Rev protein; rev; enhances nuclear export of unspliced and incompletely spliced viral mRNAs
   1145..1170    +  misc_feature   MCS (fragment): multiple cloning site
   1182..1266    +  CDS            large T antigen (fragment): large T antigen from SV40 (simian virus 40)
   1289..1410    +  polyA_signal   SV40 poly(A) signal: SV40 polyadenylation signal
   1444..1872    -  rep_origin     f1 ori (sequence partly withheld): f1 bacteriophage origin of replication; arrow indicates direction of (+) strand synthesis
   1899..2003    +  promoter       AmpR promoter: bla
   2005..2362    +  promoter       SV40 promoter: SV40 enhancer and early promoter
   2397..3191    +  CDS            NeoR/KanR: aminoglycoside phosphotransferase from Tn5; aph(3')-II (or nptII); confers resistance to neomycin, kanamycin, and G418 (Geneticin®)
   3212..3364    +  CDS            ble (fragment): BLE_KLEPN - Experimental evidence at protein level: Swiss-Prot protein existence level 1. Binding protein with a strong affinity to the bleomycin family of antibiotics. Binds to CL990; an antimitotic-antibiotic compound. From Klebsiella pneumoniae.
   3423..3470    +  polyA_signal   HSV TK poly(A) signal: herpes simplex virus thymidine kinase polyadenylation signal (Cole and Stacy, 1985)
   3561..3577    -  polyA_signal   bGH poly(A) signal (fragment): bovine growth hormone polyadenylation signal
   3799..4387    +  rep_origin     ori: high-copy-number ColE1/pMB1/pBR322/pUC origin of replication
