[The description below was written by a language model from this plasmid's Addgene catalogue record and pLannotate feature annotations shown in this document.]
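Description:
pLNHA-C1-HIV-Rev_O is a 4.5 kb mammalian expression plasmid that produces the HIV-1 Rev protein as an N-terminally tagged fusion. The catalogue lists the backbone as unknown, but the annotated layout (CMV enhancer/promoter, C1-style multiple cloning site downstream of the tag, SV40 poly(A) signal, f1 ori, and a dual-promoter NeoR/KanR cassette) resembles the familiar C1-type CMV expression vectors. It replicates at high copy in E. coli from a ColE1/pUC-type origin and is selected with kanamycin. The same aminoglycoside phosphotransferase gene is preceded by both a bacterial bla promoter and the SV40 early promoter and is followed by the HSV TK poly(A) signal, so it could also support G418 selection in mammalian cells. A T7 promoter lies between the CMV promoter and the coding region. Several short hits, such as the truncated HIV-1 LTR, large T antigen, ble and bGH poly(A) fragments, are probably annotation by-products of vector sequence rather than functional elements.

The expression cassette encodes a short fragment of the bacteriophage lambda N protein, then an HA epitope (annotated as a partial 3xHA match), then the Rev open reading frame, which the depositor notes was taken from a public HIV sequence entry. The lambda N peptide is the RNA-binding segment that recognises boxB hairpins, so such a fusion is typically used in tethering assays, where the protein is recruited to a boxB-containing reporter RNA, while the HA tag allows detection by immunoblot or immunoprecipitation. The record itself states only mammalian expression of HIV-Rev. The associated publication concerns nucleocytoplasmic export of retroviral RNA, which is consistent with Rev's role in exporting unspliced and partially spliced viral transcripts. The sequence is depositor-supplied and may be theoretical.
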