Addgene plasmid #147111: pLNHA-C1-HIV-Rev_O
Purpose: Mammalian Expression of HIV-Rev
Depositing lab: Elisa Izaurralde. Depositing organization: Max Planck Institute for Developmental Biology. Publication: Structure-function studies of nucleocytoplasmic transport of retroviral genomic RNA by mRNA export factor TAP. Teplova M, Wohlbold L, Khin NW, Izaurralde E, Patel DJ. Nat Struct Mol Biol. 2011 Aug 7;18(9):990-8. doi: 10.1038/nsmb.2094. PubMed 21822283.
Backbone
  Vector backbone: Unknown
  Vector type: Mammalian Expression
Growth in bacteria
  Bacterial resistance: Kanamycin, 50 μg/mL
  Growth temperature: 37°C
  Growth strain: DH5alpha
  Copy number: High Copy
Gene/Insert
  Gene/Insert name: HIV-Rev
  Species: HIV
  Cloning method: Unknown
Terms and licenses: Academic/Nonprofit Terms; Industry Terms: Not Available to Industry
Depositor comments: rev ORF extracted from NCBI: M11840.1 Plasmids from this collection were made available to the research community and donated after the lab closed. Please note that the sequence provided by the depositing laboratory may be theoretical/predicted or based on Sanger sequencing results. There may be discrepancies between sequencing results obtained by Addgene and the depositor sequence. If an Addgene verified sequence is not available, please contact before placing your order to request that our lab fully sequence the plasmid.
How to cite: pLNHA-C1-HIV-Rev_O was a gift from Elisa Izaurralde (Addgene plasmid # 147111 ; http://n2t.net/addgene:147111 ; RRID:Addgene_147111)
